Addgene plasmid #119115: SH3PXD2A-PX (1-126)
Purpose: Bacterial expression of human phox homology (PX) domain, SH3PXD2A-PX (1-126)
Depositing lab: Brett Collins. Depositing organization: University of Queensland. Publication: Classification of the human phox homology (PX) domains based on their phosphoinositide binding specificities. Chandra M, Chin YK, Mas C, Feathers JR, Paul B, Datta S, Chen KE, Jia X, Yang Z, Norwood SJ, Mohanty B, Bugarcic A, Teasdale RD, Henne WM, Mobli M, Collins BM. Nat Commun. 2019 Apr 4;10(1):1528. doi: 10.1038/s41467-019-09355-y. PubMed 30948714.
Backbone
  Vector backbone: pGEX4T2
  Vector type: Bacterial Expression
Growth in bacteria
  Bacterial resistance: Ampicillin, 100 μg/mL
  Growth temperature: 37°C
  Growth strain: DH5alpha
  Copy number: Unknown
Gene/Insert
  Gene/Insert name: SH3PXD2A-PX (1-126)
  Species: H. sapiens (human)
  Entrez Gene: SH3PXD2A (a.k.a. FISH, SH3MD1, TKS5)
  Promoter: tac
  Tag / fusion protein: GST (N terminal on backbone)
  Cloning method: Restriction Enzyme; 5′ cloning site BamHI (not destroyed); 3′ cloning site XhoI (not destroyed)
  Sequencing primers: 5′ pGEX5
Terms and licenses: Academic/Nonprofit Terms; Industry Terms: Not Available to Industry
Depositor comments: Amino Acid Sequence: MLAYCVQDATVVDVEKRRNPSKHYVYIINVTWSDSTSQTIYRRYSKFFDLQMQLLDKFPIEGGQKDPKQRIIPFLPGKILFRRSHIRDVAVKRLKPIDEYCRALVRLPPHISQCDEVFRFFEARP
How to cite: SH3PXD2A-PX (1-126) was a gift from Brett Collins (Addgene plasmid # 119115 ; http://n2t.net/addgene:119115 ; RRID:Addgene_119115)
