[The description below was written by a language model from this plasmid's Addgene catalogue record and pLannotate feature annotations shown in this document.]
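Description:
SH3PXD2A-PX (1-126) is a bacterial expression plasmid of about 5.3 kb built on the pGEX4T2 backbone. It produces the phox homology (PX) domain of human SH3PXD2A (also known as TKS5 or FISH) as a glutathione S-transferase fusion in E. coli. It replicates from a ColE1/pMB1-type origin and is selected with ampicillin through the β-lactamase (AmpR) gene and its native promoter. The catalogue lists copy number as unknown. The annotation also picks up backbone remnants typical of pGEX vectors, including short rop and bom fragments, a lac promoter/lacZα segment and a small piece of E. coli yciV. None of these contributes to the expression cassette.

The expression unit starts with the hybrid tac promoter followed by a lac operator. The plasmid also carries its own lacI gene, so transcription is repressed until it is induced with IPTG. Downstream is the Schistosoma japonicum GST coding sequence. The SH3PXD2A fragment encoding residues 1–126 follows it and was inserted between BamHI and XhoI sites, both of which are retained. GST therefore sits at the N terminus of the PX domain and allows affinity purification on glutathione resin. A short linker separates the two coding regions. pGEX-4T vectors normally carry a thrombin cleavage site there, but it is not separately annotated in the feature table.

SH3PXD2A is an adaptor protein involved in podosome and invadopodia formation, and it binds phosphoinositides. According to the record, the construct belongs to a set used to classify human PX domains by their phosphoinositide-binding specificity. Its expected use is to make recombinant PX domain for lipid-binding, biochemical or structural studies.
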