Features (pLannotate 1.2.2; 17 found; start..end, strand, type, name):
      1..29      +  promoter       tac promoter: strong E. coli promoter; hybrid between the trp and lac UV5 promoters
     37..53      +  protein_bind   lac operator: The lac repressor binds to the lac operator to inhibit transcription in E. coli. This inhibition can be relieved by adding lactose or isopropyl-β-D-thiogalactopyranoside (IPTG). lac repressor encoded by lacI
     76..729     +  CDS            GST26_SCHJA: Experimental evidence at protein level: Swiss-Prot protein existence level 1. GST isoenzymes appear to play a central role in the parasite detoxification system. Other functions are also suspected including a role in increasing the solubility of haematin in the parasite gut. From Schistosoma japonicum (Blood fluke).
    754..1128    +  CDS            SH3PXD2A (fragment): SPD2A_HUMAN - Also known as FISH, KIAA0418, SH3MD1, TKS5. Experimental evidence at protein level: Swiss-Prot protein existence level 1. Adapter protein involved in invadopodia and podosome formation, extracellular matrix degradation and invasiveness of some cancer cells. Binds matrix metalloproteinases (ADAMs), NADPH oxidases (NOXs) and phosphoinositides. Acts as an organizer protein that allows NOX1- or NOX3-dependent reactive oxygen species (ROS) generation and ROS localization. In association with ADAM12, mediates the neurotoxic effect of amyloid-beta peptide. From Homo sapiens (Human).
   1164..1203    +  CDS            rop (fragment): Rop protein, which maintains plasmids at low copy number; rop
   1305..1345    +  misc_feature   bom (fragment): basis of mobility region from pBR322
   1450..1554    +  promoter       AmpR promoter: bla
   1555..2415    +  CDS            AmpR: β-lactamase; bla; confers resistance to ampicillin, carbenicillin, and related antibiotics
   2586..3174    +  rep_origin     ori: high-copy-number ColE1/pMB1/pBR322/pUC origin of replication
   3360..3411    -  misc_feature   bom (fragment): basis of mobility region from pBR322
   3418..3495    +  promoter       lacI promoter: lacI
   3496..4578    +  CDS            lacI: lac repressor; lacI; The lac repressor binds to the lac operator to inhibit transcription in E. coli. This inhibition can be relieved by adding lactose or isopropyl-β-D-thiogalactopyranoside (IPTG).
   4591..4612    +  protein_bind   CAP binding site: CAP binding activates transcription in the presence of cAMP. E. coli catabolite activator protein
   4627..4657    +  promoter       lac promoter: promoter for the E. coli lac operon
   4665..4681    +  protein_bind   lac operator: The lac repressor binds to the lac operator to inhibit transcription in E. coli. This inhibition can be relieved by adding lactose or isopropyl-β-D-thiogalactopyranoside (IPTG). lac repressor encoded by lacI
   4701..4874    +  CDS            lacZα: LacZα fragment of β-galactosidase; lacZ fragment
   5138..5254    -  CDS            yciV (fragment): RNAAM_ECOLI - Also known as trpH From Escherichia coli (strain K12).
>Addgene plasmid #119115 | SH3PXD2A-PX (1-126) | addgene full sequence | sequence record 275991 | Addgene NGS Result
TTGACAATTAATCATCGGCTCGTATAATGTGTGGAATTGTGAGCGGATAACAATTTCACACAGGAAACAG
TATTCATGTCCCCTATACTAGGTTATTGGAAAATTAAGGGCCTTGTGCAACCCACTCGACTTCTTTTGGA
ATATCTTGAAGAAAAATATGAAGAGCATTTGTATGAGCGCGATGAAGGTGATAAATGGCGAAACAAAAAG
TTTGAATTGGGTTTGGAGTTTCCCAATCTTCCTTATTATATTGATGGTGATGTTAAATTAACACAGTCTA
TGGCCATCATACGTTATATAGCTGACAAGCACAACATGTTGGGTGGTTGTCCAAAAGAGCGTGCAGAGAT
TTCAATGCTTGAAGGAGCGGTTTTGGATATTAGATACGGTGTTTCGAGAATTGCATATAGTAAAGACTTT
GAAACTCTCAAAGTTGATTTTCTTAGCAAGCTACCTGAAATGCTGAAAATGTTCGAAGATCGTTTATGTC
ATAAAACATATTTAAATGGTGATCATGTAACCCATCCTGACTTCATGTTGTATGACGCTCTTGATGTTGT
TTTATACATGGACCCAATGTGCCTGGATGCGTTCCCAAAATTAGTTTGTTTTAAAAAACGTATTGAAGCT
ATCCCACAAATTGATAAGTACTTGAAATCCAGCAAGTATATAGCATGGCCTTTGCAGGGCTGGCAAGCCA
CGTTTGGTGGTGGCGACCATCCTCCAAAATCGGATCTGGTTCCGCGTGGATCCATGCTGGCCTACTGTGT
CCAAGATGCAACCGTCGTCGATGTGGAAAAACGCCGCAACCCGTCAAAACACTACGTCTACATTATTAAC
GTTACCTGGAGCGATTCTACCAGTCAGACGATTTATCGTCGCTACAGCAAATTTTTCGATCTGCAGATGC
AACTGCTGGACAAGTTTCCGATCGAAGGCGGTCAGAAAGACCCGAAGCAACGTATTATCCCGTTTCTGCC
GGGCAAAATTCTGTTCCGTCGCTCCCATATCCGTGATGTGGCGGTTAAACGCCTGAAGCCGATTGACGAA
TATTGCCGTGCACTGGTCCGTCTGCCGCCGCACATCAGCCAATGTGATGAAGTGTTCCGTTTCTTTGAAG
CGCGCCCGTAACTCGAGCGGCCGCATCGTGACTGACTGACGATCTGCCTCGCGCGTTTCGGTGATGACGG
TGAAAACCTCTGACACATGCAGCTCCCGGAGACGGTCACAGCTTGTCTGTAAGCGGATGCCGGGAGCAGA
CAAGCCCGTCAGGGCGCGTCAGCGGGTGTTGGCGGGTGTCGGGGCGCAGCCATGACCCAGTCACGTAGCG
ATAGCGGAGTGTATAATTCTTGAAGACGAAAGGGCCTCGTGATACGCCTATTTTTATAGGTTAATGTCAT
GATAATAATGGTTTCTTAGACGTCAGGTGGCACTTTTCGGGGAAATGTGCGCGGAACCCCTATTTGTTTA
TTTTTCTAAATACATTCAAATATGTATCCGCTCATGAGACAATAACCCTGATAAATGCTTCAATAATATT
GAAAAAGGAAGAGTATGAGTATTCAACATTTCCGTGTCGCCCTTATTCCCTTTTTTGCGGCATTTTGCCT
TCCTGTTTTTGCTCACCCAGAAACGCTGGTGAAAGTAAAAGATGCTGAAGATCAGTTGGGTGCACGAGTG
GGTTACATCGAACTGGATCTCAACAGCGGTAAGATCCTTGAGAGTTTTCGCCCCGAAGAACGTTTTCCAA
TGATGAGCACTTTTAAAGTTCTGCTATGTGGCGCGGTATTATCCCGTGTTGACGCCGGGCAAGAGCAACT
CGGTCGCCGCATACACTATTCTCAGAATGACTTGGTTGAGTACTCACCAGTCACAGAAAAGCATCTTACG
GATGGCATGACAGTAAGAGAATTATGCAGTGCTGCCATAACCATGAGTGATAACACTGCGGCCAACTTAC
TTCTGACAACGATCGGAGGACCGAAGGAGCTAACCGCTTTTTTGCACAACATGGGGGATCATGTAACTCG
CCTTGATCGTTGGGAACCGGAGCTGAATGAAGCCATACCAAACGACGAGCGTGACACCACGATGCCTGCA
GCAATGGCAACAACGTTGCGCAAACTATTAACTGGCGAACTACTTACTCTAGCTTCCCGGCAACAATTAA
TAGACTGGATGGAGGCGGATAAAGTTGCAGGACCACTTCTGCGCTCGGCCCTTCCGGCTGGCTGGTTTAT
TGCTGATAAATCTGGAGCCGGTGAGCGTGGGTCTCGCGGTATCATTGCAGCACTGGGGCCAGATGGTAAG
CCCTCCCGTATCGTAGTTATCTACACGACGGGGAGTCAGGCAACTATGGATGAACGAAATAGACAGATCG
CTGAGATAGGTGCCTCACTGATTAAGCATTGGTAACTGTCAGACCAAGTTTACTCATATATACTTTAGAT
TGATTTAAAACTTCATTTTTAATTTAAAAGGATCTAGGTGAAGATCCTTTTTGATAATCTCATGACCAAA
ATCCCTTAACGTGAGTTTTCGTTCCACTGAGCGTCAGACCCCGTAGAAAAGATCAAAGGATCTTCTTGAG
ATCCTTTTTTTCTGCGCGTAATCTGCTGCTTGCAAACAAAAAAACCACCGCTACCAGCGGTGGTTTGTTT
GCCGGATCAAGAGCTACCAACTCTTTTTCCGAAGGTAACTGGCTTCAGCAGAGCGCAGATACCAAATACT
GTCCTTCTAGTGTAGCCGTAGTTAGGCCACCACTTCAAGAACTCTGTAGCACCGCCTACATACCTCGCTC
TGCTAATCCTGTTACCAGTGGCTGCTGCCAGTGGCGATAAGTCGTGTCTTACCGGGTTGGACTCAAGACG
ATAGTTACCGGATAAGGCGCAGCGGTCGGGCTGAACGGGGGGTTCGTGCACACAGCCCAGCTTGGAGCGA
ACGACCTACACCGAACTGAGATACCTACAGCGTGAGCTATGAGAAAGCGCCACGCTTCCCGAAGGGAGAA
AGGCGGACAGGTATCCGGTAAGCGGCAGGGTCGGAACAGGAGAGCGCACGAGGGAGCTTCCAGGGGGAAA
CGCCTGGTATCTTTATAGTCCTGTCGGGTTTCGCCACCTCTGACTTGAGCGTCGATTTTTGTGATGCTCG
TCAGGGGGGCGGAGCCTATGGAAAAACGCCAGCAACGCGGCCTTTTTACGGTTCCTGGCCTTTTGCTGGC
CTTTTGCTCACATGTTCTTTCCTGCGTTATCCCCTGATTCTGTGGATAACCGTATTACCGCCTTTGAGTG
AGCTGATACCGCTCGCCGCAGCCGAACGACCGAGCGCAGCGAGTCAGTGAGCGAGGAAGCGGAAGAGCGC
CTGATGCGGTATTTTCTCCTTACGCATCTGTGCGGTATTTCACACCGCATAAATTCCGACACCATCGAAT
GGCGCAAAACCTTTCGCGGTATGGCATGATAGCGCCCGGAAGAGAGTCAATTCAGGGTGGTGAATGTGAA
ACCAGTAACGTTATACGATGTCGCAGAGTATGCCGGTGTCTCTTATCAGACCGTTTCCCGCGTGGTGAAC
CAGGCCAGCCACGTTTCTGCGAAAACGCGGGAAAAAGTGGAAGCGGCGATGGCGGAGCTGAATTACATTC
CCAACCGCGTGGCACAACAACTGGCGGGCAAACAGTCGTTGCTGATTGGCGTTGCCACCTCCAGTCTGGC
CCTGCACGCGCCGTCGCAAATTGTCGCGGCGATTAAATCTCGCGCCGATCAACTGGGTGCCAGCGTGGTG
GTGTCGATGGTAGAACGAAGCGGCGTCGAAGCCTGTAAAGCGGCGGTGCACAATCTTCTCGCGCAACGCG
TCAGTGGGCTGATCATTAACTATCCGCTGGATGACCAGGATGCCATTGCTGTGGAAGCTGCCTGCACTAA
TGTTCCGGCGTTATTTCTTGATGTCTCTGACCAGACACCCATCAACAGTATTATTTTCTCCCATGAAGAC
GGTACGCGACTGGGCGTGGAGCATCTGGTCGCATTGGGTCACCAGCAAATCGCGCTGTTAGCGGGCCCAT
TAAGTTCTGTCTCGGCGCGTCTGCGTCTGGCTGGCTGGCATAAATATCTCACTCGCAATCAAATTCAGCC
GATAGCGGAACGGGAAGGCGACTGGAGTGCCATGTCCGGTTTTCAACAAACCATGCAAATGCTGAATGAG
GGCATCGTTCCCACTGCGATGCTGGTTGCCAACGATCAGATGGCGCTGGGCGCAATGCGCGCCATTACCG
AGTCCGGGCTGCGCGTTGGTGCGGATATCTCGGTAGTGGGATACGACGATACCGAAGACAGCTCATGTTA
TATCCCGCCGTTAACCACCATCAAACAGGATTTTCGCCTGCTGGGGCAAACCAGCGTGGACCGCTTGCTG
CAACTCTCTCAGGGCCAGGCGGTGAAGGGCAATCAGCTGTTGCCCGTCTCACTGGTGAAAAGAAAAACCA
CCCTGGCGCCCAATACGCAAACCGCCTCTCCCCGCGCGTTGGCCGATTCATTAATGCAGCTGGCACGACA
GGTTTCCCGACTGGAAAGCGGGCAGTGAGCGCAACGCAATTAATGTAAGTTAGCTCACTCATTAGGCACC
CCAGGCTTTACACTTTATGCTTCCGGCTCGTATGTTGTGTGGAATTGTGAGCGGATAACAATTTCACACA
GGAAACAGCTATGACCATGATTACGGATTCACTGGCCGTCGTTTTACAACGTCGTGACTGGGAAAACCCT
GGCGTTACCCAACTTAATCGCCTTGCAGCACATCCCCCTTTCGCCAGCTGGCGTAATAGCGAAGAGGCCC
GCACCGATCGCCCTTCCCAACAGTTGCGCAGCCTGAATGGCGAATGGCGCTTTGCCTGGTTTCCGGCACC
AGAAGCGGTGCCGGAAAGCTGGCTGGAGTGCGATCTTCCTGAGGCCGATACTGTCGTCGTCCCCTCAAAC
TGGCAGATGCACGGTTACGATGCGCCCATCTACACCAACGTGACCTATCCCATTACGGTCAATCCGCCGT
TTGTTCCCACGGAGAATCCGACGGGTTGTTACTCGCTCACATTTAATGTTGATGAAAGCTGGCTACAGGA
AGGCCAGACGCGAATTATTTTTGATGGCGTTGGAATTAGCTTATCGACTGCACGGTGCACCAATGCTTCT
GGCGTCAGGCAGCCATCGGAAGCTGTGGTATGGCTGTGCAGGTCGTAAATCACTGCATAATTCGTGTCGC
TCAAGGCGCACTCCCGTTCTGGATAATGTTTTTTGCGCCGACATCATAACGGTTCTGGCAAATATTCTGA
AATGAGCTG
